Addgene plasmid #126365: pGWB14-LYX147
Purpose: With a Nicotiana benthamiana transcription factor in PGWB14 backbone, for Agrobacterium mediated transient or stable expression corresponding transcription factor fused with a C-terminal HA tag.
Depositing lab: Silin Zhong. Depositing organization: Chinese University of Hong Kong.
Backbone
  Vector backbone: pGWB14
  Vector type: Plant Expression
  Selectable markers: Hygromycin
Growth in bacteria
  Bacterial resistance: Kanamycin, 50 μg/mL
  Growth temperature: 37°C
  Growth strain: DH5alpha
  Copy number: Low Copy
Gene/Insert
  Gene/Insert name: Niben101Scf06228g01001.1
  Species: Nicotiana benthamiana
  Promoter: CaMV 35S
  Tag / fusion protein: HA (C terminal on insert)
  Cloning method: Gibson Cloning
Terms and licenses: Academic/Nonprofit Terms; Industry Terms: Not Available to Industry
Depositor comments: The insert contains a native intron and will be processed to a mature mRNA when expressed in vivo.
How to cite: pGWB14-LYX147 was a gift from Silin Zhong (Addgene plasmid # 126365 ; http://n2t.net/addgene:126365 ; RRID:Addgene_126365)
