[The description below was written by a language model from this plasmid's Addgene catalogue record and pLannotate feature annotations shown in this document.]
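Description:
pGWB14-LYX147 is a roughly 16.1 kb plant binary expression vector built on the pGWB14 backbone and intended for Agrobacterium-mediated transient or stable expression in plants. It is a low-copy, broad-host-range plasmid. Replication relies on the IncP oriV together with the trfA replication protein, and an oriT with traJ provides mobilisation functions. Only a fragment of a ColE1-type origin is annotated. Bacterial selection is by kanamycin (aphA-3 KanR). Remnants of tetracycline resistance genes, an IS1 element and other RK2-derived fragments are also present in the backbone.

The T-DNA, bounded by nopaline-type right and left border repeats, carries three cassettes according to the feature table. The main one places the Nicotiana benthamiana gene Niben101Scf06228g01001.1 under the CaMV 35S promoter, flanked by attB1 and attB2 sites (although the record gives Gibson assembly as the cloning method). It is fused in frame at its C terminus to a 3xHA epitope tag and followed by a NOS terminator. The insert is described as a transcription factor, and part of it shows similarity to the Arabidopsis SHI-related protein SRS8. It retains a native intron that is spliced out when the gene is expressed in planta. The short 9xHis match inside the insert, on the opposite strand, is probably an incidental annotation. A second 35S-driven cassette confers hygromycin resistance for selecting transformed plants. A third cassette, not mentioned in the catalogue fields, expresses the tomato bushy stunt virus P19 silencing suppressor from a 35S promoter with a CaMV poly(A) signal. P19 typically boosts transgene expression in agroinfiltrated leaves. The HA tag allows detection or immunoprecipitation of the expressed factor.
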