Features (pLannotate 1.2.2; 37 found; start..end, strand, type, name):
      3..89      -  CDS            traI (fragment): TRAI6_ECOLX - Experimental evidence at protein level: Swiss-Prot protein existence level 1. The initiation process of transfer DNA synthesis requires the interaction of at least three plasmid-specific components (TraH, I, and J) at the transfer origin resulting in the assembly of a specialised nucleoprotein complex - the relaxosome. Site- and strand-specific cleavage at the transfer origin is dependent on TraI and TraJ. From Escherichia coli.
    127..498     -  CDS            traJ: oriT-recognizing protein; traJ
    531..640     -  oriT           oriT: incP origin of transfer
    772..962     +  rep_origin     ori (fragment): high-copy-number ColE1/pMB1/pBR322/pUC origin of replication
   1321..1971    -  CDS            TetR: tetracycline resistance regulatory protein; tetR
   2077..2326    +  CDS            TcR (fragment): tetracycline efflux protein; tetA; confers resistance to tetracycline
   2436..2460    -  misc_feature   RB T-DNA repeat: right border repeat from nopaline C58 T-DNA
   2490..2508    +  misc_feature   MCS (fragment): pUC18/19 multiple cloning site
   2559..2904    +  promoter       CaMV 35S promoter: strong constitutive promoter from cauliflower mosaic virus
   2856..2902    +  promoter       minimal CaMV 35S promoter: minimal 35S promoter from cauliflower mosaic virus
   2914..2932    -  misc_feature   MCS (fragment): pUC18/19 multiple cloning site
   2943..3458    +  CDS            P19_TBSVC: Experimental evidence at protein level: Swiss-Prot protein existence level 1. Acts as a suppressor of RNA-mediated gene silencing, also known as post-transcriptional gene silencing (PTGS), a mechanism of plant viral defense that limits the accumulation of viral RNAs. Binds to short interfering RNAs (siRNAs) with high affinity. Acts as a molecular caliper to specifically select siRNAs based on the length of the duplex region of the RNA (By similarity). From Tomato bushy stunt virus (strain Cherry) (TBSV).
   3531..3707    +  polyA_signal   CaMV poly(A) signal: cauliflower mosaic virus polyadenylation signal
   4210..4551    +  promoter       CaMV 35S promoter: strong constitutive promoter from cauliflower mosaic virus
   4577..4601    +  protein_bind   attB1: mutant version of attB; recombination site for the Gateway® BP reaction BP Clonase™
   4952..5251    +  CDS            SRS8 (fragment): SRS8_ARATH - Protein inferred from homology: Swiss-Prot protein existence level 3. Transcription activator that binds DNA on 5'-ACTCTAC-3' and promotes auxin homeostasis-regulating gene expression (e.g. YUC genes), as well as genes affecting stamen development, cell expansion and timing of flowering. Synergistically with other SHI-related proteins, regulates gynoecium, stamen and leaf development in a dose-dependent manner, controlling apical-basal patterning. Promotes style and stigma formation, and influence vascular development during gynoecium development. May also have a role in the forma
   6004..6024    -  CDS            9xHis (fragment): 9xHis affinity tag
   6222..6246    -  protein_bind   attB2: mutant version of attB; recombination site for the Gateway® BP reaction BP Clonase™
   6275..6364    +  CDS            3xHA: three tandem HA epitope tags
   6398..6650    +  terminator     NOS terminator: nopaline synthase terminator and poly(A) signal
   7079..7331    -  terminator     NOS terminator: nopaline synthase terminator and poly(A) signal
   7355..7783    -  CDS            nos (fragment): DHNO_AGRT7 - Protein inferred from homology: Swiss-Prot protein existence level 3. From Agrobacterium tumefaciens (strain T37).
   7799..8824    -  CDS            HygR: aminoglycoside phosphotransferase from E. coli; aph(4)-Ia; confers resistance to hygromycin
   8834..9178    -  promoter       CaMV 35S promoter: strong constitutive promoter from cauliflower mosaic virus
   8835..8881    -  promoter       minimal CaMV 35S promoter: minimal 35S promoter from cauliflower mosaic virus
   9316..9471    +  CDS            lacZα (fragment) (sequence partly withheld): LacZα fragment of β-galactosidase; lacZ fragment
   9469..9769    +  rep_origin     M13 ori (fragment) (sequence partly withheld): M13 bacteriophage origin of replication; arrow indicates direction of (+) strand synthesis
   9770..9900    +  CDS            lacI (fragment): lac repressor; lacI; The lac repressor binds to the lac operator to inhibit transcription in E. coli. This inhibition can be relieved by adding lactose or isopropyl-β-D-thiogalactopyranoside (IPTG).
   9954..9978    -  misc_feature   LB T-DNA repeat: left border repeat from nopaline C58 T-DNA
  11435..11554   -  CDS            tetR (fragment): TETR1_ECOLX - Experimental evidence at protein level: Swiss-Prot protein existence level 1. TetR is the repressor of the tetracycline resistance element; its N-terminal region forms a helix-turn-helix structure and binds DNA. Binding of tetracycline to TetR reduces the repressor affinity for the tetracycline resistance gene (tetA) promoter operator sites. From Escherichia coli.
  11574..12722   -  CDS            trfA: trans-acting replication protein that binds to and activates oriV
  13021..13815   -  CDS            KanR: aminoglycoside phosphotransferase; aphA-3; confers resistance to kanamycin
  14007..14774   +  mobile_element IS1: prokaryotic transposable element IS1
  14783..14932   -  CDS            satA (fragment): STA_BACSU - Also known as yyaR. Experimental evidence at protein level: Swiss-Prot protein existence level 1. Involved in resistance to streptothricin, a broad-spectrum antibiotic produced by streptomycetes. Detoxifies streptothricin via acetylation of the beta amino group of the first beta-lysyl moiety of streptothricin. From Bacillus subtilis (strain 168).
  14931..15125   -  CDS            satA (fragment): STA_BACSU - Also known as yyaR. Experimental evidence at protein level: Swiss-Prot protein existence level 1. Involved in resistance to streptothricin, a broad-spectrum antibiotic produced by streptomycetes. Detoxifies streptothricin via acetylation of the beta amino group of the first beta-lysyl moiety of streptothricin. From Bacillus subtilis (strain 168).
  15128..15403   -  CDS            klaC (fragment): KLAC_ECOLX - Also known as telB. Protein predicted: Swiss-Prot protein existence level 4. Belongs to the kla operon, which is associated with cryptic tellurite resistance, and IncW plasmid fertility inhibition. From Escherichia coli.
  15467..16098   -  rep_origin     oriV: incP origin of replication
>Addgene plasmid #126365 | pGWB14-LYX147 | addgene full sequence | sequence record 247513 | Addgene NGS Result
TCGGTCTTGCCTTGCTCGTCGGTGATGTACTTCACCAGCTCCGCGAAGTCGCTCTTCTTGATGGAGCGCA
TGGGGACGTGCTTGGCAATCACGCGCACCCCCCGGCCGTTTTAGCGGCTAAAAAAGTCATGGCTCTGCCC
TCGGGCGGACCACGCCCATCATGACCTTGCCAAGCTCGTCCTGCTTCTCTTCGATCTTCGCCAGCAGGGC
GAGGATCGTGGCATCACCGAACCGCGCCGTGCGCGGGTCGTCGGTGAGCCAGAGTTTCAGCAGGCCGCCC
AGGCGGCCCAGGTCGCCATTGATGCGGGCCAGCTCGCGGACGTGCTCATAGTCCACGACGCCCGTGATTT
TGTAGCCCTGGCCGACGGCCAGCAGGTAGGCCGACAGGCTCATGCCGGCCGCCGCCGCCTTTTCCTCAAT
CGCTCTTCGTTCGTCTGGAAGGCAGTACACCTTGATAGGTGGGCTGCCCTTCCTGGTTGGCTTGGTTTCA
TCAGCCATCCGCTTGCCCTCATCTGTTACGCCGGCGGTAGCCGGCCAGCCTCGCAGAGCAGGATTCCCGT
TGAGCACCGCCAGGTGCGAATAAGGGACAGTGAAGAAGGAACACCCGCTCGCGGGTGGGCCTACTTCACC
TATCCTGCCCGGCTGACGCCGTTGGATACACCAAGGAAAGTCTACACGAACCCTTTGGCAAAATCCTGTA
TATCGTGCGAAAAAGGATGGATATACCGAAAAAATCGCTATAATGACCCCGAAGCAGGGTTATGCAGCGG
AAAAGCGCCACGCTTCCCGAAGGGAGAAAGGCGGACAGGTATCCGGTAAGCGGCAGGGTCGGAACAGGAG
AGCGCACGAGGGAGCTTCCAGGGGGAAACGCCTGGTATCTTTATAGTCCTGTCGGGTTTCGCCACCTCTG
ACTTGAGCGTCGATTTTTGTGATGCTCGTCAGGGGGGCGGAGCCTATGGAAAAACGCCAGCAACGCGGCC
TTTTTACGGTTCCTGGCCTTTTGCTGGCCTTTTGCTCACATGTTCTTTCCTGCGTTATCCCCTGATTCTG
TGGATAACCGTATTACCGCCTTTGAGTGAGCTGATACCGCTCGCCGCAGCCGAACGACCGAGCGCAGCGA
GTCAGTGAGCGAGGAAGCGGAAGAGCGCCAGAAGGCCGCCAGAGAGGCCGAGCGCGGCCGTGAGGCTTGG
ACGCTAGGGCAGGGCATGAAAAAGCCCGTAGCGGGCTGCTACGGGCGTCTGACGCGGTGGAAAGGGGGAG
GGGATGTTGTCTACATGGCTCTGCTGTAGTGAGTGGGTTGCGCTCCGGCAGCGGTCCTGATCAATCGTCA
CCCTTTCTCGGTCCTTCAACGTTCCTGACAACGAGCCTCCTTTTCGCCAATCCATCGACAATCACCGCGA
GTCCCTGCTCGAACGCTGCGTCCGGACCGGCTTCGTCGAAGGCGTCTATCGCGGCCCGCAACAGCGGCGA
GAGCGGAGCCTGTTCAACGGTGCCGCCGCGCTCGCCGGCATCGCTGTCGCCGGCCTGCTCCTCAAGCACG
GCCCCAACAGTGAAGTAGCTGATTGTCATCAGCGCATTGACGGCGTCCCCGGCCGAAAAACCCGCCTCGC
AGAGGAAGCGAAGCTGCGCGTCGGCCGTTTCCATCTGCGGTGCGCCCGGTCGCGTGCCGGCATGGATGCG
CGCGCCATCGCGGTAGGCGAGCAGCGCCTGCCTGAAGCTGCGGGCATTCCCGATCAGAAATGAGCGCCAG
TCGTCGTCGGCTCTCGGCACCGAATGCGTATGATTCTCCGCCAGCATGGCTTCGGCCAGTGCGTCGAGCA
GCGCCCGCTTGTTCCTGAAGTGCCAGTAAAGCGCCGGCTGCTGAACCCCCAACCGTTCCGCCAGTTTGCG
TGTCGTCAGACCGTCTACGCCGACCTCGTTCAACAGGTCCAGGGCGGCACGGATCACTGTATTCGGCTGC
AACTTTGTCATGCTTGACACTTTATCACTGATAAACATAATATGTCCACCAACTTATCAGTGATAAAGAA
TCCGCGCGTTCAATCGGACCAGCGGAGGCTGGTCCGGAGGCCAGACGTGAAACCCAACATACCCCTGATC
GTAATTCTGAGCACTGTCGCGCTCGACGCTGTCGGCATCGGCCTGATTATGCCGGTGCTGCCGGGCCTCC
TGCGCGATCTGGTTCACTCGAACGACGTCACCGCCCACTATGGCATTCTGCTGGCGCTGTATGCGTTGGT
GCAATTTGCCTGCGCACCTGTGCTGGGCGCGCTGTCGGATCGTTTCGGGCGGCGGCCAATCTTGCTCGTC
TCGCTGGCCGGCGCCAGATCTGGGGAACCCTGTGGTTGGCATGCACATACAAATGGACGAACGGATAAAC
CTTTTCACGCCCTTTTAAATATCCGATTATTCTAATAAACGCTCTTTTCTCTTAGGTTTACCCGCCAATA
TATCCTGTCAAACACTGATAGTTTAAACGTTGCGATTAAGAATTCGAGCTCGGTACCCCCCTACTCCAAA
AATGTCAAAGATACAGTCTCAGAAGACCAAAGGGCTATTGAGACTTTTCAACAAAGGGTAATTTCGGGAA
ACCTCCTCGGATTCCATTGCCCAGCTATCTGTCACTTCATCGAAAGGACAGTAGAAAAGGAAGGTGGCTC
CTACAAATGCCATCATTGCGATAAAGGAAAGGCTATCATTCAAGATGCCTCTGCCGACAGTGGTCCCAAA
GATGGACCCCCACCCACGAGGAGCATCGTGGAAAAAGAAGACGTTCCAACCACGTCTTCAAAGCAAGTGG
ATTGATGTGACATCTCCACTGACGTAAGGGATGACGCACAATCCCACTATCCTTCGCAAGACCCTTCCTC
TATATAAGGAAGTTCATTTCATTTGGAGAGGACAGCCCAAGCTTCGACTCTAGAGGATCCCCTTAAATCG
ATATGGAACGAGCTATACAAGGAAACGACGCTAGGGAACAAGCTAACAGTGAACGTTGGGATGGAGGATC
AGGAGGTACCACTTCTCCCTTCAAACTTCCTGACGAAAGTCCGAGTTGGACTGAGTGGCGGCTACATAAC
GATGAGACGAATTCGAATCAAGATAATCCCCTTGGTTTCAAGGAAAGCTGGGGTTTCGGGAAAGTTGTAT
TTAAGAGATATCTCAGATACGACAGGACGGAAGCTTCACTGCACAGAGTCCTTGGATCTTGGACGGGAGA
TTCGGTTAACTATGCAGCATCTCGATTTTTCGGTTTCGACCAGATCGGATGTACCTATAGTATTCGGTTT
CGAGGAGTTAGTATCACCGTTTCTGGAGGGTCTCGAACTCTTCAGCATCTCTGTGAGATGGCAATTCGGT
CTAAGCAAGAACTGCTACAGCTTGCCCCAATCGAAGTGGAAAGTAATGTATCAAGAGGATGCCCTGAAGG
TACTCAAACCTTCGAAAAAGAAAGCGAGTAAGTCGAGGGCGAGCTCGAATTCGGTACGCTGAAATCACCA
GTCTCTCTCTACAAATCTATCTCTCTCTATTTTCTCCATAAATAATGTGTGAGTAGTTTCCCGATAAGGG
AAATTAGGGTTCTTATAGGGTTTCGCTCATGTGTTGAGCATATAAGAAACCCTTAGTATGTATTTGTATT
TGTAAAATACTTCTATCAATAAAATTTCTAATTCCTAAAACCAAAATCCAGTACTAAAATCCAGATCTCC
CTGCAGGTCCCCAGATTAGCCTTTTCAATTTCAGAAAGAATGCTAACCCACAGATGGTTAGAGAGGCTTA
CGCAGCAGGTCTCATCAAGACGATCTACCCGAGCAATAATCTCCAGGAAATCAAATACCTTCCCAAGAAG
GTTAAAGATGCAGTCAAAAGATTCAGGACTAACTGCATCAAGAACACAGAGAAAGATATATTTCTCAAGA
TCAGAAGTACTATTCCAGTATGGACGATTCAAGGCTTGCTTCACAAACCAAGGCAAGTAATAGAGATTGG
AGTCTCTAAAAAGGTAGTTCCCACTGAATCAAAGGCCATGGAGTCAAAGATTCAAATAGAGGACCTAACA
GAACTCGCCGTAAAGACTGGCGAACAGTTCATACAGAGTCTCTTACGACTCAATGACAAGAAGAAAATCT
TCGTCAACATGGTGGAGCACGACACACTTGTCTACTCCAAAAATATCAAAGATACAGTCTCAGAAGACCA
AAGGGCAATTGAGACTTTTCAACAAAGGGTAATATCCGGAAACCTCCTCGGATTCCATTGCCCAGCTATC
TGTCACTTTATTGTGAAGATAGTGGAAAAGGAAGGTGGCTCCTACAAATGCCATCATTGCGATAAAGGAA
AGGCCATCGTTGAAGATGCCTCTGCCGACAGTGGTCCCAAAGATGGACCCCCACCCACGAGGAGCATCGT
GGAAAAAGAAGACGTTCCAACCACGTCTTCAAAGCAAGTGGATTGATGTGATATCTCCACTGACGTAAGG
GATGACGCACAATCCCACTATCCTTCGCAAGACCCTTCCTCTATATAAGGAAGTTCATTTCATTTGGAGA
GAACACGGGGGACTCTAGAGTTATCAACAAGTTTGTACAAAAAAGCAGGCTCCACCACTAGTATGTCTGG
TTTTTTTACACTAGGTGGTGGAGGTGGAGGTGGAGGAAATAAAGAACAACAAGAACAAGAACAAGATCAA
TTAGCTACGAATAGTTTTCTTTTATTCAAGAACGAAGAGATCTACAACAAGGGTTTTGAATTATGGCAAC
AGTACTATCAGTTGCATCAACAAAGAGCACAAACCCCACAACATCAAGTGCAAGAGATGGATTTCTCATT
TGGAGTGGGACCCAGTAACAACAGAAGAATTATCAGTGGTAGTAGTAGTAGTGGAAATAACAATATTGTC
GGTGATGATAATAATCATAATTATAGTAATTCTTTTAGGGTAATGAGACCAACAGGGGGAAGTAGTAGTA
GTGGTGGGGGTATGAATTGTCAAGATTGTGGTAATCAAGCTAAGAAAGATTGTCCACATTTGAGATGTCG
AACTTGTTGTAAGAGCAGAGGATTTCAGTGCCAAACTCACGTTAAAAGTACTTGGGTTCCTGCTGCTAAA
AGACGTGAAAGACAACAACAACTTGCTGCTTTGCAACAACAACAACAAACTCAACAGTTGAGTTTGAGAG
CTGATTCTAATATTATTCCCAAAAGGCCAAGAGAGAACCCCAGCTCCTCTCTTGCTTGTACTCGTTTGCC
CGCCATCTCGTCAGGTAATCAGAGACGGGTTCAAGATTTTATTTTTATGAGCTCAACGTTCTGAACTTTC
CTAAAAATATGAGCTCAAACCATAATTTTCATACTACAGGTTTTCTCATACTTATATTTTTGGTCTTAAA
AGAAATGGTACTGGATCCGAACTCATCTCTTAATCTATAGGAAGTACAATCATTTCTTGTTTATTGTCAA
GGGAATCATCAATGATTTTCAGAGTAATTAATTAATTCAAATTCATCTCTTTTTTATTTTTAAAAAAAAT
TATGACGCGTTAGAGGGCTTAATCAAGTGTTTTTTAATGCTAATCTACAAAATATGTGGGGGAAGAAAAA
TCAAGAAGAACAAAAACCGTGATACAGATGCTACATAGCTATTTTCATAATTCTGTGACCAACCCTATAC
TCCTTTTTTATTTTTCTACTGTTTAGAAGTAAACTTGACGAAATAAAAGTTATTGCATTGTGGAGTGTTG
TACTTCATTTTTATTTTCCTTGTGTTCTTTGAAGTAATAATGATAGTTCATTATTTGATTTGTACTAAGG
TGCTTTTTTGATTGCTAGGGTTAGAGGTAGGTGGTCATTTTCCAGCAGAAGTGAGTTCTCAAGCAGTATT
TCGCTGCGTAAAAGTTAGTGCAATTGACGATGCAGAAGATCAATTTGCTTATCAAACGGCAGTTAATATT
GGAGGCCATTTATTCAAAGGAATTTTATATGATCAAGGGCCAGAGGGTCGATATGGTGGTGGTGGTGGTG
GTGGAGAGAGTTCATCAGGTAGTGGCGCAGCACAACAGGCGCTGAATTTTATCACCGGCGCCACCACTTC
CACCACCACAGCTGCCGCCACAACTCACCAGCAACAACATGGTACAATGTTCGATCCTTCGGTATATCCA
ACTCCTATTAATGCTTTCATGGCCGGTACGCAATTCTTTCCACCGCCAAGACCTCCCGGGGACCCAGCTT
TCTTGTACAAAGTGGTTGATAACAGCGGGTTAATTAACATCTTTTACCCATACGATGTTCCTGACTATGC
GGGCTATCCCTATGACGTCCCGGACTATGCAGGATCCTATCCATATGACGTTCCAGATTACGCTGCTCAG
TGCAGCGCTTAGAGCTCGAATTTCCCCGATCGTTCAAACATTTGGCAATAAAGTTTCTTAAGATTGAATC
CTGTTGCCGGTCTTGCGATGATTATCATATAATTTCTGTTGAATTACGTTAAGCATGTAATAATTAACAT
GTAATGCATGACGTTATTTATGAGATGGGTTTTTATGATTAGAGTCCCGCAATTATACATTTAATACGCG
ATAGAAAACAAAATATAGCGCGCAAACTAGGATAAATTATCGCGCGCGGTGTCATCTATGTTACTAGATC
GGGAATTAGCTTCATCAACGCAAGACATGCGCACGACCGTCTGACAGGAGAGGAATTTCCGACGAGCACA
GAAAGGACTTGCTCTTGGACGTAGGCCTATTTCTCAGGCACATGTATCAAGTGTTCGGACGTGGGTTTTC
GATGGTGTATCAGCCGCCGCCAACTGGGAGATGAGGAGGCTTTCTTGGGGGGCAGTCAGCAGTTCATTTC
ACAAGACAGAGGAACTTGTAAGGAGATGCACTGATTTATCTTGGCGCAAACCAGCAGGACGAATTAGTGG
GAATAGCCCGCGAATATCTAAGTTATGCCTGTCGGCATGAGCAGAAACTTCCAATTCGAAACAGTTTGGA
GAGGTTGTTTTTGGGCATACCTTTTGTTAGTCAGCCTCTCGATTGCTCATCGTCATTACACAGTACCGAA
GTTTGATCGATCTAGTAACATAGATGACACCGCGCGCGATAATTTATCCTAGTTTGCGCGCTATATTTTG
TTTTCTATCGCGTATTAAATGTATAATTGCGGGACTCTAATCATAAAAACCCATCTCATAAATAACGTCA
TGCATTACATGTTAATTATTACATGCTTAACGTAATTCAACAGAAATTATATGATAATCATCGCAAGACC
GGCAACAGGATTCAATCTTAAGAAACTTTATTGCCAAATGTTTGAACGATCTGCTTCGACGCACTCCTTC
TTTACTCCACCATCTCGTCCTTATTGAAAACGTGGGTAGCACCAAAACGAATCAAGTCGCTGGAACTGAA
GTTACCAATCACGCTGGATGATTTGCCAGTTGGATTAATCTTGCCTTTCCCCGCATGAATAATATTGATG
AATGCATGCGTGAGGGGTATTTCGATTTTGGCAATAGCTGCAATTGCCGCGACATCCTCCAACGAGCATA
ATTCTTCAGAAAAATAGCGATGTTCCATGTTGTCAGGGCATGCATGATGCACGTTATGAGGTGACGGTGC
TAGGCAGTATTCCCTCAAAGTTTCATAGTCAGTATCATATTCATCATTGCATTCCTGCAAGAGAGAATTG
AGACGCAATCCACACGCTGCGGCAACCTTCCGGCGTTCGTGGTCTATTTGCTCTTGGACGTTGCAAACGT
AAGTGTTGGATCCCGGTCGGCATCTACTCTATTCCTTTGCCCTCGGACGAGTGCTGGGGCGTCGGTTTCC
ACTATCGGCGAGTACTTCTACACAGCCATCGGTCCAGACGGCCGCGCTTCTGCGGGCGATTTGTGTACGC
CCGACAGTCCCGGCTCCGGATCGGACGATTGCGTCGCATCGACCCTGCGCCCAAGCTGCATCATCGAAAT
TGCCGTCAACCAAGCTCTGATAGAGTTGGTCAAGACCAATGCGGAGCATATACGCCCGGAGCCGCGGCGA
TCCTGCAAGCTCCGGATGCCTCCGCTCGAAGTAGCGCGTCTGCTGCTCCATACAAGCCAACCACGGCCTC
CAGAAGAAGATGTTGGCGACCTCGTATTGGGAATCCCCGAACATCGCCTCGCTCCAGTCAATGACCGCTG
TTATGCGGCCATTGTCCGTCAGGACATTGTTGGAGCCGAAATCCGCGTGCACGAGGTGCCGGACTTCGGG
GCAGTCCTCGGCCCAAAGCATCAGCTCATCGAGAGCCTGCGCGACGGACGCACTGACGGTGTCGTCCATC
ACAGTTTGCCAGTGATACACATGGGGATCAGCAATCGCGCATATGAAATCACGCCATGTAGTGTATTGAC
CGATTCCTTGCGGTCCGAATGGGCCGAACCCGCTCGTCTGGCTAAGATCGGCCGCAGCGATCGCATCCAT
GGCCTCCGCGACCGGCTGCAGAACAGCGGGCAGTTCGGTTTCAGGCAGGTCTTGCAACGTGACACCCTGT
GCACGGCGGGAGATGCAATAGGTCAGGCTCTCGCTGAATTCCCCAATGTCAAGCACTTCCGGAATCGGGA
GCGCGGCCGATGCAAAGTGCCGATAAACATAACGATCTTTGTAGAAACCATCGGCGCAGCTATTTACCCG
CAGGACATATCCACGCCCTCCTACATCGAAGCTGAAAGCACGAGATTCTTCGCCCTCCGAGAGCTGCATC
AGGTCGGAGACGCTGTCGAACTTTTCGATCAGAAACTTCTCGACAGACGTCGCGGTGAGTTCAGGCTTTT
TCATATCGGGGTCGTCCTCTCCAAATGAAATGAACTTCCTTATATAGAGGAAGGGTCTTGCGAAGGATAG
TGGGATTGTGCGTCATCCCTTACGTCAGTGGAGATATCACATCAATCCACTTGCTTTGAAGACGTGGTTG
GAACGTCTTCTTTTTCCACGATGCTCCTCGTGGGTGGGGGTCCATCTTTGGGACCACTGTCGGCAGAGGC
ATCTTGAACGATAGCCTTTCCTTTATCGCAATGATGGCATTTGTAGGTGCCACCTTCCTTTTCTACTGTC
CTTTTGATGAAGTGACAGATAGCTGGGCAATGGAATCCGAGGAGGTTTCCCGATATTACCCTTTGTTGAA
AAGTCTCAATAGCCCTTTGGTCTTCTGAGACTGTATCTTTGATATTCTTGGAGTAGACGAGAGTGTCGTG
CTCCACCATGTTGACGGATCTCTAGGACGCGTCGACGCGTCGACGCGTCGACGCGTCGACGCGTCCTAGA
AGCTAATTCACTGGCCGTCGTTTTACAACGTCGTGACTGGGAAAACCCTGGCGTTACCCAACTTAATCGC
CTTGCAGCACATCCCCCTTTCGCCAGCTGGCGTAATAGCGAAGAGGCCCGCACCGATCGCCCTTCCCAAC
AGTTGCGCAGCCTGAATG
[44 nt withheld, positions 9469-9512]
C
[141 nt withheld, positions 9514-9654]
CCTTTGACGTTGGAGTCCACGTTCTTT
[37 nt withheld, positions 9682-9718]
ACCCTATCTCGGGCTATTCTTTTGATTTATAAGGGATTTTGCCGATTTCGGAACCACCATCAAACAGGAT
TTTCGCCTGCTGGGGCAAACCAGCGTGGACCGCTTGCTGCAACTCTCTCAGGGCCAGGCGGTGAAGGGCA
ATCAGCTGTTGCCCGTCTCACTGGTGAAAAGAAAAACCACCCCAGTACATTAAAAACGTCCGCAATGTGT
TATTAAGTTGTCTAAGCGTCAATTTGTTTACACCACAATATATCCTGCCACCAGCCAGCCAACAGCTCCC
CGACCGGCAGCTCGGCACAAAATCACCACTCGATACAGGCAGCCCATCAGTCCGGGACGGCGTCAGCGGG
AGAGCCGTTGTAAGGCGGCAGACTTTGCTCATGTTACCGATGCTATTCGGAAGAACGGCAACTAAGCTGC
CGGGTTTGAAACACGGATGATCTCGCGGAGGGTAGCATGTTGATTGTAACGATGACAGAGCGTTGCTGCC
TGTGATCAAATATCATCTCCCTCGCAGAGATCCGAATTATCAGCCTTCTTATTCATTTCTCGCTTAACCG
TGACAGGCTGTCGATCTTGAGAACTATGCCGACATAATAGGAAATCGCTGGATAAAGCCGCTGAGGAAGC
TGAGTGGCGCTATTTCTTTAGAAGTGAACGTTGACGATATCAACTCCCCTATCCATTGCTCACCGAATGG
TACAGGTCGGGGACCCGAAGTTCCGACTGTCGGCCTGATGCATCCCCGGCTGATCGACCCCAGATCTGGG
GCTGAGAAAGCCCAGTAAGGAAACAACTGTAGGTTCGAGTCGCGAGATCCCCCGGAACCAAAGGAAGTAG
GTTAAACCCGCTCCGATCAGGCCGAGCCACGCCAGGCCGAGAACATTGGTTCCTGTAGGCATCGGGATTG
GCGGATCAAACACTAAAGCTACTGGAACGAGCAGAAGTCCTCCGGCCGCCAGTTGCCAGGCGGTAAAGGT
GAGCAGAGGCACGGGAGGTTGCCACTTGCGGGTCAGCACGGTTCCGAACGCCATGGAAACCGCCCCCGCC
AGGCCCGCTGCGACGCCGACAGGATCTAGCGCTGCGTTTGGTGTCAACACCAACAGCGCCACGCCCGCAG
TTCCGCAAATAGCCCCCAGGACCGCCATCAATCGTATCGGGCTACCTAGCAGAGCGGCAGAGATGAACAC
GACCATCAGCGGCTGCACAGCGCCTACCGTCGCCGCGACCCCGCCCGGCAGGCGGTAGACCGAAATAAAC
AACAAGCTCCAGAATAGCGAAATATTAAGTGCGCCGAGGATGAAGATGCGCATCCACCAGATTCCCGTTG
GAATCTGTCGGACGATCATCACGAGCAATAAACCCGCCGGCAACGCCCGCAGCAGCATACCGGCGACCCC
TCGGCCTCGCTGTTCGGGCTCCACGAAAACGCCGGACAGATGCGCCTTGTGAGCGTCCTTGGGGCCGTCC
TCCTGTTTGAAGACCGACAGCCCAATGATCTCGCCGTCGATGTAGGCGCCGAATGCCACGGCATCTCGCA
ACCGTTCAGCGAACGCCTCCATGGGCTTTTTCTCCTCGTGCTCGTAAACGGACCCGAACATCTCTGGAGC
TTTCTTCAGGGCCGACAATCGGATCTCGCGGAAATCCTGCACGTCGGCCGCTCCAAGCCGTCGAATCTGA
GCCTTAATCACAATTGTCAATTTTAATCCTCTGTTTATCGGCAGTTCGTAGAGCGCGCCGTGCGTCCCGA
GCGATACTGAGCGAAGCAAGTGCGTCGAGCAGTGCCCGCTTGTTCCTGAAATGCCAGTAAAGCGCTGGCT
GCTGAACCCCCAGCCGGAACTGACCCCACAAGGCCCTAGCGTTTGCAATGCACCAGGTCATCATTGACCC
AGGCGTGTTCCACCAGGCCGCTGCCTCGCAACTCTTCGCAGGCTTCGCCGACCTGCTCGCGCCACTTCTT
CACGCGGGTGGAATCCGATCCGCACATGAGGCGGAAGGTTTCCAGCTTGAGCGGGTACGGCTCCCGGTGC
GAGCTGAAATAGTCGAACATCCGTCGGGCCGTCGGCGACAGCTTGCGGTACTTCTCCCATATGAATTTCG
TGTAGTGGTCGCCAGCAAACAGCACGACGATTTCCTCGTCGATCAGGACCTGGCAACGGGACGTTTTCTT
GCCACGGTCCAGGACGCGGAAGCGGTGCAGCAGCGACACCGATTCCAGGTGCCCAACGCGGTCGGACGTG
AAGCCCATCGCCGTCGCCTGTAGGCGCGACAGGCATTCCTCGGCCTTCGTGTAATACCGGCCATTGATCG
ACCAGCCCAGGTCCTGGCAAAGCTCGTAGAACGTGAAGGTGATCGGCTCGCCGATAGGGGTGCGCTTCGC
GTACTCCAACACCTGCTGCCACACCAGTTCGTCATCGTCGGCCCGCAGCTCGACGCCGGTGTAGGTGATC
TTCACGTCCTTGTTGACGTGGAAAATGACCTTGTTTTGCAGCGCCTCGCGCGGGATTTTCTTGTTGCGCG
TGGTGAACAGGGCAGAGCGGGCCGTGTCGTTTGGCATCGCTCGCATCGTGTCCGGCCACGGCGCAATATC
GAACAAGGAAAGCTGCATTTCCTTGATCTGCTGCTTCGTGTGTTTCAGCAACGCGGCCTGCTTGGCCTCG
CTGACCTGTTTTGCCAGGTCCTCGCCGGCGGTTTTTCGCTTCTTGGTCGTCATAGTTCCTCGCGTGTCGA
TGGTCATCGACTTCGCCAAACCTGCCGCCTCCTGTTCGAGACGACGCGAACGCTCCACGGCGGCCGATGG
CGCGGGCAGGGCAGGGGGAGCCAGTTGCACGCTGTCGCGCTCGATCTTGGCCGTAGCTTGCTGGACCATC
GAGCCGACGGACTGGAAGGTTTCGCGGGGCGCACGCATGACGGTGCGGCTTGCGATGGTTTCGGCATCCT
CGGCGGAAAACCCCGCGTCGATCAGTTCTTGCCTGTATGCCTTCCGGTCAAACGTCCGATTCATTCACCC
TCCTTGCGGGATTGCCCCGACTCACGCCGGGGCAATGTGCCCTTATTCCTGATTTGACCCGCCTGGTGCC
TTGGTGTCCAGATAATCCACCTTATCGGCAATGAAGTCGGTCCCGTAGACCGTCTGGCCGTCCTTCTCGT
ACTTGGTATTCCGAATCTTGCCCTGCACGAATACCAGCGACCCCTTGCCCAAATACTTGCCGTGGGCCTC
GGCCTGAGAGCCAAAACACTTGATGCGGAAGAAGTCGGTGCGCTCCTGCTTGTCGCCGGCATCGTTGCGC
CACATCTAGGTACTAAAACAATTCATCCAGTAAAATATAATATTTTATTTTCTCCCAATCAGGCTTGATC
CCCAGTAAGTCAAAAAATAGCTCGACATACTGTTCTTCCCCGATATCCTCCCTGATCGACCGGACGCAGA
AGGCAATGTCATACCACTTGTCCGCCCTGCCGCTTCTCCCAAGATCAATAAAGCCACTTACTTTGCCATC
TTTCACAAAGATGTTGCTGTCTCCCAGGTCGCCGTGGGAAAAGACAAGTTCCTCTTCGGGCTTTTCCGTC
TTTAAAAAATCATACAGCTCGCGCGGATCTTTAAATGGAGTGTCTTCTTCCCAGTTTTCGCAATCCACAT
CGGCCAGATCGTTATTCAGTAAGTAATCCAATTCGGCTAAGCGGCTGTCTAAGCTATTCGTATAGGGACA
ATCCGATATGTCGATGGAGTGAAAGAGCCTGATGCACTCCGCATACAGCTCGATAATCTTTTCAGGGCTT
TGTTCATCTTCATACTCTTCCGAGCAAAGGACGCCATCGGCCTCACTCATGAGCAGATTGCTCCAGCCAT
CATGCCGTTCAAAGTGCAGGACCTTTGGAACAGGCAGCTTTCCTTCCAGCCATAGCATCATGTCCTTTTC
CCGTTCCACATCATAGGTGGTCCCTTTATACCGGCTGTCCGTCATTTTTAAATATAGGTTTTCATTTTCT
CCCACCAGCTTATATACCTTAGCAGGAGACATTCCTTCCGTATCTTTTACGCAGCGGTATTTTTCGATCA
GTTTTTTCAATTCCGGTGATATTCTCATTTTAGCCATTTATTATTTCCTTCCTCTTTTCTACAGTATTTA
AAGATACCCCAAGAAGCTAATTATAACAAGACGAACTCCAATTCACTGTTCCTTGCATTCTAAAACCTTA
AATACCAGAAAACAGCTTTTTCAAAGTTGTTTTCAAAGTTGGCGTATAACATAGTATCGACGGAGCCGAT
TTTGAAACCACAATTATGGGTGATGCTGCCAACTTACTGATTTAGTGTATGATGGTGTTTTTGAGGTGCT
CCAGTGGCTTCTGTTTCTATCAGCTGTCCCTCCTGTTCAGCTACTGACGGGGTGGTGCGTAACGGCAAAA
GCACCGCCGGACATCAGCGCTATCTCTGCTCTCACTGCCGTAAAACATGGCAACTGCAGTTCACTTACAC
CGCTTCTCAACCCGGTACGCACCAGAAAATCATTGATATGGCCATGAATGGCGTTGGATGCCGGGCAACA
GCCCGCATTATGGGCGTTGGCCTCAACACGATTTTACGTCACTTAAAAAACTCAGGCCGCAGTCGGTAAC
CTCGCGCATACAGCCGGGCAGTGACGTCATCGTCTGCGCGGAAATGGACGAACAGTGGGGCTATGTCGGG
GCTAAATCGCGCCAGCGCTGGCTGTTTTACGCGTATGACAGTCTCCGGAAGACGGTTGTTGCGCACGTAT
TCGGTGAACGCACTATGGCGACGCTGGGGCGTCTTATGAGCCTGCTGTCACCCTTTGACGTGGTGATATG
GATGACGGATGGCTGGCCGCTGTATGAATCCCGCCTGAAGGGAAAGCTGCACGTAATCAGCAAGCGATAT
ACGCAGCGAATTGAGCGGCATAACCTGAATCTGAGGCAGCACCTGGCACGGCTGGGACGGAAGTCGCTGT
CGTTCTCAAAATCGGTGGAGCTGCATGACAAAGTCATCGGGCATTATCTGAACATAAAACACTATCAATA
AGTTGGAGTCATTACCCAATTATGATAGAATTTACAAGCTATAAGGTTATTGTCCTGGGTTTCAAGCATT
AGTCCATGCAAGTTTTTATGCTTTGCCCATTCTATAGATATATTGATAAGCGCGCTGCCTATGCCTTGCC
CCCTGAAATCCTTACATACGGCGATATCTTCTATATAAAAGATATATTATCTTATCAGTATTGTCAATAT
ATTCAAGGCAATCTGCCTCCTCATCCTCTTCATCCTCTTCGTCTTGGTAGCTTTTTAAATATGGCGCTTC
ATAGAGTAATTCTGTAAAGGTCCAATTCTCGTTTTCATACCTCGGTATAATCTTACCTATCACCTCAAAT
GGTTCGCTGGGTTTATCGCACCCCCGAACACGAGCACGGCACCCGCGACCACTATGCCAAGAATGCCCAA
GGTAAAAATTGCCGGCCCCGCCATGAAGTCCGTGAATGCCCCGACGGCCGAAGTGAAGGGCAGGCCGCCA
CCCAGGCCGCCGCCCTCACTGCCCGGCACCTGGTCGCTGAATGTCGATGCCAGCACCTGCGGCACGTCAA
TGCTTCCGGGCGTCGCGCTCGGGCTGATCGCCCATCCCGTTACTGCCCCGATCCCGGCAATGGCAAGGAC
TGCCAGCGCTGCCATTTTTGGGGTGAGGCCGTTCGCGGCCGAGGGGCGCAGCCCCTGGGGGGATGGGAGG
CCCGCGTTAGCGGGCCGGGAGGGTTCGAGAAGGGGGGGCACCCCCCTTCGGCGTGCGCGGTCACGCGCAC
AGGGCGCAGCCCTGGTTAAAAACAAGGTTTATAAATATTGGTTTAAAAGCAGGTTAAAAGACAGGTTAGC
GGTGGCCGAAAAACGGGCGGAAACCCTTGCAAATGCTGGATTTTCTGCCTGTGGACAGCCCCTCAAATGT
CAATAGGTGCGCCCCTCATCTGTCAGCACTCTGCCCCTCAAGTGTCAAGGATCGCGCCCCTCATCTGTCA
GTAGTCGCGCCCCTCAAGTGTCAATACCGCAGGGCACTTATCCCCAGGCTTGTCCACATCATCTGTGGGA
AACTCGCGTAAAATCAGGCGTTTTCGCCGATTTGCGAGGCTGGCCAGCTCCACGTCGCCGGCCGAAATCG
AGCCTGCCCCTCATCTGTCAACGCCGCGCCGGGTGAGTCGGCCCCTCAAGTGTCAACGTCCGCCCCTCAT
CTGTCAGTGAGGGCCAAGTTTTCCGCGAGGTATCCACAACGCCGGCGGCCGCGGTGTCTCGCACACGGCT
TCGACGGCGTTTCTGGCGCGTTTGCAGGGCCATAGACGGCCGCCAGCCCAGCGGCGAGGGCAACCAGCCC
GGTGAGCGTCGGAAAGGCGC
