>Addgene plasmid #126365 | pGWB14-LYX147 | depositor partial sequence | sequence record 241639 | Niben101Scf06228g01001.1
ATGTCTGGTTTTTTTACACTAGGTGGTGGAGGTGGAGGTGGAGGAAATAAAGAACAACAAGAACAAGAAC
AAGATCAATTAGCTACGAATAGTTTTCTTTTATTCAAGAACGAAGAGATCTACAACAAGGGTTTTGAATT
ATGGCAACAGTACTATCAGTTGCATCAACAAAGAGCACAAACCCCACAACATCAAGTGCAAGAGATGGAT
TTCTCATTTGGAGTGGGACCCAGTAACAACAGAAGAATTATCAGTGGTAGTAGTAGTAGTGGAAATAACA
ATATTGTCGGTGATGATAATAATCATAATTATAGTAATTCTTTTAGGGTAATGAGACCAACAGGGGGAAG
TAGTAGTAGTGGTGGGGGTATGAATTGTCAAGATTGTGGTAATCAAGCTAAGAAAGATTGTCCACATTTG
AGATGTCGAACTTGTTGTAAGAGCAGAGGATTTCAGTGCCAAACTCACGTTAAAAGTACTTGGGTTCCTG
CTGCTAAAAGACGTGAAAGACAACAACAACTTGCTGCTTTGCAACAACAACAACAAACTCAACAGTTGAG
TTTGAGAGCTGATTCTAATATTATTCCCAAAAGGCCAAGAGAGAACCCCAGCTCCTCTCTTGCTTGTACT
CGTTTGCCCGCCATCTCGTCAGGGTTAGAGGTAGGTGGTCATTTTCCAGCAGAAGTGAGTTCTCAAGCAG
TATTTCGCTGCGTAAAAGTTAGTGCAATTGACGATGCAGAAGATCAATTTGCTTATCAAACGGCAGTTAA
TATTGGAGGCCATTTATTCAAAGGAATTTTATATGATCAAGGGCCAGAGGGTCGATATGGTGGTGGTGGT
GGTGGTGGAGAGAGTTCATCAGGTAGTGGCGCAGCACAACAGGCGCTGAATTTTATCACCGGCGCCACCA
CTTCCACCACCACAGCTGCCGCCACAACTCACCAGCAACAACATGGTACAATGTTCGATCCTTCGGTATA
TCCAACTCCTATTAATGCTTTCATGGCCGGTACGCAATTCTTTCCACCGCCAAGACCT
